Addgene plasmid #229716: pGWB515_35S-HA-(ΔTP)DM3(Col-0) D332A Q345A N349A
Purpose: Stable transformation or transient expression of gene of interest in plants
Depositing lab: Eunyoung Chae. Depositing organization: National University of Singapore. Publication: Structural determinants of DANGEROUS MIX 3, an alpha/beta hydrolase that triggers NLR-mediated genetic incompatibility in plants. Wan WL, Kim G, Kim N, Tan YY, Watari M, Charoennit N, Lee RRQ, Phang IRK, Wang J, Liew YY, Hu D, Ng SK, Zhang Y, Jang IC, Song JJ, Chae E. Mol Cell. 2025 Jul 17;85(14):2776-2795.e8. doi: 10.1016/j.molcel.2025.06.021. PubMed 40680723.
Backbone
  Vector backbone: pGWB515
  Backbone manufacturer: Tsuyoshi Nakagawa (Addgene plasmid #74857)
  Vector type: Plant Expression
Growth in bacteria
  Bacterial resistance: Spectinomycin, 50 μg/mL
  Growth temperature: 37°C
  Growth strain: DH5alpha
  Copy number: High Copy
Gene/Insert
  Gene/Insert name: DM3(Col-0) (alt name: At3g61540)
  Species: A. thaliana (mustard weed)
  Mutation: amino acid 1-52 were deleted, D332A Q345A N349A
  Entrez Gene: AT3G61540 (a.k.a. AT3G61540)
  Cloning method: Gateway Cloning
Terms and licenses: Academic/Nonprofit Terms; Industry Terms: Not Available to Industry
Depositor comments: Please visit https://doi.org/10.1101/2024.10.28.620575 for bioRxiv preprint.
How to cite: pGWB515_35S-HA-(ΔTP)DM3(Col-0) D332A Q345A N349A was a gift from Eunyoung Chae (Addgene plasmid # 229716 ; http://n2t.net/addgene:229716 ; RRID:Addgene_229716)
