[The description below was written by a language model from this plasmid's Addgene catalogue record and pLannotate feature annotations shown in this document.]
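Description:
pGWB515_35S-HA-(ΔTP)DM3(Col-0) D332A Q345A N349A is a Gateway-derived binary plant expression vector built on the pGWB515 backbone, intended for stable transformation or transient expression in plants. It is a 12.6 kb plasmid that carries a ColE1/pMB1-type origin with a bom mobilisation region for propagation in E. coli. It also carries the pVS1 replication module (oriV, RepA and the StaA stability protein), which is the standard system for maintenance in Agrobacterium. Bacterial selection is by spectinomycin through an aadA (SmR) gene.

The T-DNA is bounded by nopaline-type right and left border repeats and holds two cassettes. The first is the expression cassette, in which the CaMV 35S promoter drives an N-terminal 3xHA epitope tag, followed by attB1, the insert, attB2 and a NOS terminator. The attB sites are the scars of the Gateway LR reaction that placed the gene into the destination vector. The insert is Arabidopsis thaliana DM3 (DANGEROUS MIX 3, At3g61540), Col-0 allele. It lacks amino acids 1–52, and the "ΔTP" in the name suggests this removes a transit peptide, though the record does not spell this out. It also carries three alanine substitutions, D332A, Q345A and N349A. The automated annotation labels three separated segments of the insert as fragments resembling a bacterial proline iminopeptidase, which fits the description of DM3 as an alpha/beta hydrolase. The gaps between these matches may reflect introns or simply divergent sequence. The second cassette is a NOS promoter–hygromycin phosphotransferase–NOS terminator unit for selecting transformed plants.

The associated study concerns structural determinants of DM3 in NLR-mediated genetic incompatibility. This construct therefore appears to be a structure-guided mutant for HA-detectable expression in planta, although the specific role of the three mutated residues is not stated.
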