Features (pLannotate 1.2.2; 29 found; start..end, strand, type, name):
     54..78      -  misc_feature   RB T-DNA repeat: right border repeat from nopaline C58 T-DNA
    144..298     -  CDS            lacZα (fragment): LacZα fragment of β-galactosidase; lacZ fragment
    301..321     -  misc_feature   MCS (fragment): pUC18/19 multiple cloning site
    812..1153    +  promoter       CaMV 35S promoter: strong constitutive promoter from cauliflower mosaic virus
   1196..1285    +  CDS            3xHA: three tandem HA epitope tags
   1307..1331    +  protein_bind   attB1: mutant version of attB; recombination site for the Gateway® BP reaction BP Clonase™
   1624..2301    +  CDS            pip (fragment): PIP_AERSO - Also known as pap. Experimental evidence at protein level: Swiss-Prot protein existence level 1. Higher activity toward long peptides. Acts on hydroxyproline beta-naphthylamide with almost as high an activity as on proline beta- naphthylamide. From Aeromonas sobria.
   3096..3224    +  CDS            pip (fragment): PIP_AERSO - Also known as pap. Experimental evidence at protein level: Swiss-Prot protein existence level 1. Higher activity toward long peptides. Acts on hydroxyproline beta-naphthylamide with almost as high an activity as on proline beta- naphthylamide. From Aeromonas sobria.
   3302..3460    +  CDS            pip (fragment): PIP_AERSO - Also known as pap. Experimental evidence at protein level: Swiss-Prot protein existence level 1. Higher activity toward long peptides. Acts on hydroxyproline beta-naphthylamide with almost as high an activity as on proline beta- naphthylamide. From Aeromonas sobria.
   3504..3528    -  protein_bind   attB2: mutant version of attB; recombination site for the Gateway® BP reaction BP Clonase™
   3554..3806    +  terminator     NOS terminator: nopaline synthase terminator and poly(A) signal
   3861..3883    -  protein_bind   lac operator (fragment): The lac repressor binds to the lac operator to inhibit transcription in E. coli. This inhibition can be relieved by adding lactose or isopropyl-β-D-thiogalactopyranoside (IPTG). lac repressor encoded by lacI
   3887..3917    -  promoter       lac promoter: promoter for the E. coli lac operon
   3932..3953    -  protein_bind   CAP binding site: CAP binding activates transcription in the presence of cAMP. E. coli catabolite activator protein
   3989..4241    -  terminator     NOS terminator: nopaline synthase terminator and poly(A) signal
   4392..5417    -  CDS            HygR: aminoglycoside phosphotransferase from E. coli; aph(4)-Ia; confers resistance to hygromycin
   5469..5648    -  promoter       NOS promoter: nopaline synthase promoter
   5728..6057    -  CDS            tnpA (fragment): TN5P_ECOLX - Also known as tnp. Experimental evidence at protein level: Swiss-Prot protein existence level 1. Mediates transposition of transposon Tn5 by a 'cut and paste' mechanism. First, the monomeric transposase binds the 19 bp inverted DNA repeats flanking the transposon. Then, dimerization of the DNA- bound transposase creates a synaptic DNA complex. After nicking of the first DNA strand, excision of the transposon proceeds through a series of intermediates. The transposase then mediates the insertion of the transposon at a new site by strand transfer. The activity of the wild- type tran
   6154..6178    -  misc_feature   LB T-DNA repeat: left border repeat from nopaline C58 T-DNA
   6437..6460    +  promoter       Pc promoter (fragment): intI1 (promoter lies within the coding sequence); class 1 integron promoter
   6636..6692    +  CDS            GmR (fragment): gentamycin acetyltransferase; aacC1; confers resistance to gentamycin
   6703..7490    +  CDS            SmR (fragment): aminoglycoside adenylyltransferase (Murphy, 1985); aadA; confers resistance to spectinomycin and streptomycin
   7736..8324    +  rep_origin     ori: high-copy-number ColE1/pMB1/pBR322/pUC origin of replication
   8510..8650    -  misc_feature   bom: basis of mobility region from pBR322
   8752..8791    -  CDS            rop (fragment): Rop protein, which maintains plasmids at low copy number; rop
   8994..9188    -  rep_origin     pVS1 oriV: origin of replication for the Pseudomonas plasmid pVS1 (Heeb et al., 2000)
   9254..10327   -  CDS            pVS1 RepA: replication protein from the Pseudomonas plasmid pVS1 (Heeb et al., 2000)
  10756..11385   -  CDS            pVS1 StaA: stability protein from the Pseudomonas plasmid pVS1 (Heeb et al., 2000)
  11945..12346   -  CDS            Y4CG_SINFN (fragment): Protein inferred from homology: Swiss-Prot protein existence level 3. From Sinorhizobium fredii (strain NBRC 101917 / NGR234).
>Addgene plasmid #229716 | pGWB515_35S-HA-(ΔTP)DM3(Col-0) D332A Q345A N349A | addgene full sequence | sequence record 478278 | Addgene NGS Result
TTTCACGCCCTTTTAAATATCCGATTATTCTAATAAACGCTCTTTTCTCTTAGGTTTACCCGCCAATATA
TCCTGTCAAACACTGATAGTTTAAACTGAAGGCGGGAAACGACAATCTGATCCAAGCTCAAGCTGCTCTA
GCATTCGCCATTCAGGCTGCGCAACTGTTGGGAAGGGCGATCGGTGCGGGCCTCTTCGCTATTACGCCAG
CTGGCGAAAGGGGGATGTGCTGCAAGGCGATTAAGTTGGGTAACGCCAGGGTTTTCCCAGTCACGACGTT
GTAAAACGACGGCCAGTGCCAAGCTTGCATGCCTGCAGGTCCCCAGATTAGCCTTTTCAATTTCAGAAAG
AATGCTAACCCACAGATGGTTAGAGAGGCTTACGCAGCAGGTCTCATCAAGACGATCTACCCGAGCAATA
ATCTCCAGGAAATCAAATACCTTCCCAAGAAGGTTAAAGATGCAGTCAAAAGATTCAGGACTAACTGCAT
CAAGAACACAGAGAAAGATATATTTCTCAAGATCAGAAGTACTATTCCAGTATGGACGATTCAAGGCTTG
CTTCACAAACCAAGGCAAGTAATAGAGATTGGAGTCTCTAAAAAGGTAGTTCCCACTGAATCAAAGGCCA
TGGAGTCAAAGATTCAAATAGAGGACCTAACAGAACTCGCCGTAAAGACTGGCGAACAGTTCATACAGAG
TCTCTTACGACTCAATGACAAGAAGAAAATCTTCGTCAACATGGTGGAGCACGACACACTTGTCTACTCC
AAAAATATCAAAGATACAGTCTCAGAAGACCAAAGGGCAATTGAGACTTTTCAACAAAGGGTAATATCCG
GAAACCTCCTCGGATTCCATTGCCCAGCTATCTGTCACTTTATTGTGAAGATAGTGGAAAAGGAAGGTGG
CTCCTACAAATGCCATCATTGCGATAAAGGAAAGGCCATCGTTGAAGATGCCTCTGCCGACAGTGGTCCC
AAAGATGGACCCCCACCCACGAGGAGCATCGTGGAAAAAGAAGACGTTCCAACCACGTCTTCAAAGCAAG
TGGATTGATGTGATATCTCCACTGACGTAAGGGATGACGCACAATCCCACTATCCTTCGCAAGACCCTTC
CTCTATATAAGGAAGTTCATTTCATTTGGAGAGAACACGGGGGACTCTAGAATGAGCGGGTTAATTAACA
TCTTTTACCCATACGATGTTCCTGACTATGCGGGCTATCCCTATGACGTCCCGGACTATGCAGGATCCTA
TCCATATGACGTTCCAGATTACGCTGCTCAGTGCAGCGCTGTTATCACAAGTTTGTACAAAAAAGCAGGC
TCCGAATTCGCCCTTATGGAAGCGGGATCGGTTTACGTCGATGTAGCTGGGGAATCGAAGTCGGAGCATG
TTACTGGGAAGTGGTTTTCGGTGCCGGAGCTCCGACTGCGTGACCACCGGTTCATAGTTCCTCTTGATTA
TTCCAAAAGTTCTCCCAAAATTACCGTCTTTGCTCGAGAGATCGTTGCGGGTAACTTGAAATTTGGAGCT
TTTTGATTCAGAGCTCTTTCTGTGATTACGAAGCTAAAAGTTTGTGTCTTTTGTTTTTTGTAGTTGGGAA
AGAGGAGCAAGCAATGCCGTATTTATTGTATTTGCAAGGTGGTCCAGGATTTGAAGGTCCAAGGCCTAGT
GAAGCTAGTGGATGGATTCAAAGAGCTTGTGAAGAGTTTCGAGTGGTCTTACTCGATCAAGTATGATGCT
TTCATAGTTTTATACTCTTCTCTGGACAGTTTTTTTAGTCTTTGTGTTGTTCTAATTTTGTTTGTCCTGC
AGCGAGGAACAGGCTTGTCCACTCCTTTAACATGTTCCTCTATGCTTCAATTCAAATCAGCAAAGGAATT
AGCTGATTATTTGGTTCACTTTCGAGCTGATAATATAGTTAAAGATGCTGAGTTTATTAGAGTTCGTCTT
GTTCCTAAGGCTGATCCTTGGACAATTTTGGGTCAGGTAATTTGTCTTTGTATTGTCTATTGGTCATCTT
GCTTCAGTTCTTGTCATTTGATTTTGTATTCATCTTTTTTTCTTCAAATCTACAGAGTTTCGGTGGCTTT
TGTGCACTTACATATCTGAGTTTTGCACCCGAAGGACTCAAACAAGTGCTAATAACTGGAGGAATTCCAC
CAATTGGTAAAGCATGTACAGCAGATGATGTATATGAAGCCGGTTTTGAACAAGTTGCTCGCCAAAATGA
AAAATACTACAAGAGATTCCCTCAAGACATTGAGATTGTTCGTGAACTCGTAAATTACTTGGCTGAATCT
GAAGGTGGCGGGGTGAGGGATTACAACATTTGCTCAATCCACTGACCAGTTTAGTTTAGTTCCTTACTTG
TCTCTGTTTCTTTGTCTTTAGGTACCTCTCCCATCAGGAGGCATTCTTACTCCTAAGGGTCTTCAAACTC
TTGGTCTTTCTGGTTTAGGATCAAGTACTGGTTTTGAGCGCCTGCATTATATGTAAGAGTTTAGCTTAAT
TTTTATCAACCACCTCACATGTTCTGTGTTAAATCTGGCCTTCTTAATTGATCATAGGTTGGAGAGAGTA
TGGGCTCCTATTTTAGTTACTGGAGCTCCAAAGTGTATTAGTGCGTTCTTCTTAGCCGCTGTAAGAGACC
CACAAAAATTTGTTGTTTTCTGTTCTCAGCTCAAATAAGGAATTCAATAGTCTGAGACATTTTATCGTTG
CTGCAGTTTGAGAGTTGGCATTCTTTTGATACAAATCCACTATATGCTCTTCTCCACGAGGCCATATACT
GTGAGGTATAGTCTCTTCAAATTTCTCATCTTTTTTTCTATTTCAGACAATTACTTCTTCTTGTTATCGT
TTATGTTTAAATGGAAACTTTTTCAGGGTGCTTCATCAGGATGGTCTGCTCATAGATTACGGGATAAATA
TGAGTACAAATTCGACGCAATGAAGGCAGTCAAAGAAAGTCAGCCTGTACTCTTCACAGGAGAGGTACAG
GTTTTGAGTATTTCTAATTGTATGGCTCATAGCTTGGATGATTGGTCCACATTGCTTAACTAAAATAGAA
TTTGGATTTGTATAGATGATATTTCCATGGATGTTTGATGAAATTCATGCCTTGAAGCCATTTAAAGCTG
CCGCCGATCTTTTGGCCAAGAAAGAGGATTGGCCTCCATTATATGATGTTCCTAGATTGCAGAATAACAA
GGTCTGTTTCAGAATCTTGATCGTTCTTTCATATGGATCAAATAATTTTACTCTGTTTCACATGATTTCT
TTTTGTAGGTGCCTGTTGCTGCAGCGGTTTACTACGAAGATATGTATGTAAACTTCAAGCTGGTGACGGA
AACAGCTTCTCATATATCGGGTATCAGACTTTGGGTAACGAATGAGTTTATGCATTCGGGTCTTCGTGAT
GCTGGAAGACAAATTATTGATCATTTGTTGGGAATGATCAATGGGAAAAAGCCTCTCTTTTAGGGCGAAT
TCGACCCAGCTTTCTTGTACAAAGTGGTGATAACCTAGAGCTCGAATTTCCCCGATCGTTCAAACATTTG
GCAATAAAGTTTCTTAAGATTGAATCCTGTTGCCGGTCTTGCGATGATTATCATATAATTTCTGTTGAAT
TACGTTAAGCATGTAATAATTAACATGTAATGCATGACGTTATTTATGAGATGGGTTTTTATGATTAGAG
TCCCGCAATTATACATTTAATACGCGATAGAAAACAAAATATAGCGCGCAAACTAGGATAAATTATCGCG
CGCGGTGTCATCTATGTTACTAGATCGGGAATTGGTTCCGGAACCAATTCGTAATCATGTCATAGCTGTT
TCCTGTGTGAAATTGTTATCCGCTCACAATTCCACACAACATACGAGCCGGAAGCATAAAGTGTAAAGCC
TGGGGTGCCTAATGAGTGAGCTAACTCACATTAGGCTGAATTAGGCGCGCCTATTTCTATTAATTCCCGA
TCTAGTAACATAGATGACACCGCGCGCGATAATTTATCCTAGTTTGCGCGCTATATTTTGTTTTCTATCG
CGTATTAAATGTATAATTGCGGGACTCTAATCATAAAAACCCATCTCATAAATAACGTCATGCATTACAT
GTTAATTATTACATGCTTAACGTAATTCAACAGAAATTATATGATAATCATCGCAAGACCGGCAACAGGA
TTCAATCTTAAGAAACTTTATTGCCAAATGTTTGAACGATCGGGGAAATTCGGGGGATCGATCCCGCGAA
CTGTGGACGAGAACTGTGCCACCAAGCGTAAGGCCGTTCTCTCGCATTTGCCTTGCTAGGCTCGCGCGAG
TTGCTGGCTGAGGCGTTCTCGAAATCAGCTCTTGTTCGGTCGGCATCTACTCTATTCCTTTGCCCTCGGA
CGAGTGCTGGGGCGTCGGTTTCCACTATCGGCGAGTACTTCTACACAGCCATCGGTCCAGACGGCCGCGC
TTCTGCGGGCGATTTGTGTACGCCCGACAGTCCCGGCTCCGGATCGGACGATTGCGTCGCATCGACCCTG
CGCCCAAGCTGCATCATCGAAATTGCCGTCAACCAAGCTCTGATAGAGTTGGTCAAGACCAATGCGGAGC
ATATACGCCCGGAGCCGCGGCGATCCTGCAAGCTCCGGATGCCTCCGCTCGAAGTAGCGCGTCTGCTGCT
CCATACAAGCCAACCACGGCCTCCAGAAGAAGATGTTGGCGACCTCGTATTGGGAATCCCCGAACATCGC
CTCGCTCCAGTCAATGACCGCTGTTATGCGGCCATTGTCCGTCAGGACATTGTTGGAGCCGAAATCCGCG
TGCACGAGGTGCCGGACTTCGGGGCAGTCCTCGGCCCAAAGCATCAGCTCATCGAGAGCCTGCGCGACGG
ACGCACTGACGGTGTCGTCCATCACAGTTTGCCAGTGATACACATGGGGATCAGCAATCGCGCATATGAA
ATCACGCCATGTAGTGTATTGACCGATTCCTTGCGGTCCGAATGGGCCGAACCCGCTCGTCTGGCTAAGA
TCGGCCGCAGCGATCGCATCCATGGCCTCCGCGACCGGCTGCAGAACAGCGGGCAGTTCGGTTTCAGGCA
GGTCTTGCAACGTGACACCCTGTGCACGGCGGGAGATGCAATAGGTCAGGCTCTCGCTGAATGCCCCAAT
GTCAAGCACTTCCGGAATCGGGAGCGCGGCCGATGCAAAGTGCCGATAAACATAACGATCTTTGTAGAAA
CCATCGGCGCAGCTATTTACCCGCAGGACATATCCACGCCCTCCTACATCGAAGCTGAAAGCACGAGATT
CTTCGCCCTCCGAGAGCTGCATCAGGTCGGAGACGCTGTCGAACTTTTCGATCAGAAACTTCTCGACAGA
CGTCGCGGTGAGTTCAGGCTTTTTCATATCTTATTGCCCCCCGGGATCAGATCTGGATTGAGAGTGAATA
TGAGACTCTAATTGGATACCGAGGGGAATTTATGGAACGTCAGTGGAGCATTTTTGACAAGAAATATTTG
CTAGCTGATAGTGACCTTAGGCGACTTTTGAACGCGCAATAATGGTTTCTGACGTATGTGCTTAGCTCAT
TAAACTCCAGAAACCCGCGGCTGAGTGGCTCCTTCAACGTTGCGGTTCTGTCAGTTCCAAACGTAAAACG
GCTTGTCCCGCGTCATCGGCGGGGGTCATAACGTGACTCCCTTAATTCTCCGCTCATGATCTTGATCCCC
TGCGCCATCAGATCCTTGGCGGCAAGAAAGCCATCCAGTTTACTTTGCAGGGCTTCCCAACCTTACCAGA
GGGCGCCCCAGCTGGCAATTCCGGTTCGCTTGCTGTCCATAAAACCGCCCAGTCTAGCTATCGCCATGTA
AGCCCACTGCAAGCTACCTGCTTTCTCTTTGCGCTTGCGTTTTCCCTTGTCCAGATAGCCCAGTAGCTGA
CATTCATCCGGGGTCAGCACCGTTTCTGCGGACTGGCTTTCTACGTGTTCCGCTTCCTTTAGCAGCCCTT
GCGCCCTGAGTGCTTGCGGCAGCGTGAAGCTGATCCGTCGAGATTAATAGAAATAAATTCAGCCTAATTC
GGCGTTAATTCAGTACATTAAAAACGTCCGCAATGTGTTATTAAGTTGTCTAAGCGTCAATTTGTTTACA
CCACAATATATCCTGCCACCAGCCAGCCAACAGCTCCCCGACCGGCAGCTCGGCACAAAATCACCACTCG
ATACAGGCAGCCCATCAGTCCGGGACGGCGTCAGCGGGAGAGCCGTTGTAAGGCGGCAGACTTTGCTCAT
GTTACCGATGCTATTCGGAAGAACGGCAACTAAGCTGCCGGGTTTGAAACACGGATGATCTCGCGGAGGG
TAGCATGTTGATTGTAACGATGACAGAGCGTTGCTGCCTGTGATCAATTCGGGCACGAACCCAGTGGACA
TAAGCCTGTTCGGTTCGTAAGCTGTAATGCAAGTAGCGTATGCGCTCACGCAACTGGTCCAGAACCTTGA
CCGAACGCAGCGGTGGTAACGGCGCAGTGGCGGTTTTCATGGCTTGTTATGACTGTTTTTTTGGGGTACA
GTCTATGCCTCGGGCATCCAAGCAGCAAGCGCGTTACGCCGTGGGTCGATGTTTGATGTTATGGAGCAGC
AACGATGTTACGCAGCAGGGCAGTCGCCCTAAAACAAAGTTAAACATCATGGGGGAAGCGGTGATCGCCG
AAGTATCGACTCAACTATCAGAGGTAGTTGGCGTCATCGAGCGCCATCTCGAACCGACGTTGCTGGCCGT
ACATTTGTACGGCTCCGCAGTGGATGGCGGCCTGAAGCCACACAGTGATATTGATTTGCTGGTTACGGTG
ACCGTAAGGCTTGATGAAACAACGCGGCGAGCTTTGATCAACGACCTTTTGGAAACTTCGGCTTCCCCTG
GAGAGAGCGAGATTCTCCGCGCTGTAGAAGTCACCATTGTTGTGCACGACGACATCATTCCGTGGCGTTA
TCCAGCTAAGCGCGAACTGCAATTTGGAGAATGGCAGCGCAATGACATTCTTGCAGGTATCTTCGAGCCA
GCCACGATCGACATTGATCTGGCTATCTTGCTGACAAAAGCAAGAGAACATAGCGTTGCCTTGGTAGGTC
CAGCGGCGGAGGAACTCTTTGATCCGGTTCCTGAACAGGATCTATTTGAGGCGCTAAATGAAACCTTAAC
GCTATGGAACTCGCCGCCCGACTGGGCTGGCGATGAGCGAAATGTAGTGCTTACGTTGTCCCGCATTTGG
TACAGCGCAGTAACCGGCAAAATCGCGCCGAAGGATGTCGCTGCCGACTGGGCAATGGAGCGCCTGCCGG
CCCAGTATCAGCCCGTCATACTTGAAGCTAGACAGGCTTATCTTGGACAAGAAGAAGATCGCTTGGCCTC
GCGCGCAGATCAGTTGGAAGAATTTGTCCACTACGTGAAAGGCGAGATCACCAAGGTAGTCGGCAAATAA
TGTCTAGCTAGAAATTCGTTCAAGCCGACGCCGCTTCGCGGCGCGGCTTAACTCAAGCGTTAGATGCACT
AAGCACATAATTGCTCACAGCCAAACTATCAGGTCAAGTCTGCTTTTATTATTTTTAAGCGTGCATAATA
AGCCCTACACAAATTGGGAGATATATCATGCATGACCAAAATCCCTTAACGTGAGTTTTCGTTCCACTGA
GCGTCAGACCCCGTAGAAAAGATCAAAGGATCTTCTTGAGATCCTTTTTTTCTGCGCGTAATCTGCTGCT
TGCAAACAAAAAAACCACCGCTACCAGCGGTGGTTTGTTTGCCGGATCAAGAGCTACCAACTCTTTTTCC
GAAGGTAACTGGCTTCAGCAGAGCGCAGATACCAAATACTGTCCTTCTAGTGTAGCCGTAGTTAGGCCAC
CACTTCAAGAACTCTGTAGCACCGCCTACATACCTCGCTCTGCTAATCCTGTTACCAGTGGCTGCTGCCA
GTGGCGATAAGTCGTGTCTTACCGGGTTGGACTCAAGACGATAGTTACCGGATAAGGCGCAGCGGTCGGG
CTGAACGGGGGGTTCGTGCACACAGCCCAGCTTGGAGCGAACGACCTACACCGAACTGAGATACCTACAG
CGTGAGCTATGAGAAAGCGCCACGCTTCCCGAAGGGAGAAAGGCGGACAGGTATCCGGTAAGCGGCAGGG
TCGGAACAGGAGAGCGCACGAGGGAGCTTCCAGGGGGAAACGCCTGGTATCTTTATAGTCCTGTCGGGTT
TCGCCACCTCTGACTTGAGCGTCGATTTTTGTGATGCTCGTCAGGGGGGCGGAGCCTATGGAAAAACGCC
AGCAACGCGGCCTTTTTACGGTTCCTGGCCTTTTGCTGGCCTTTTGCTCACATGTTCTTTCCTGCGTTAT
CCCCTGATTCTGTGGATAACCGTATTACCGCCTTTGAGTGAGCTGATACCGCTCGCCGCAGCCGAACGAC
CGAGCGCAGCGAGTCAGTGAGCGAGGAAGCGGAAGAGCGCCTGATGCGGTATTTTCTCCTTACGCATCTG
TGCGGTATTTCACACCGCATATGGTGCACTCTCAGTACAATCTGCTCTGATGCCGCATAGTTAAGCCAGT
ATACACTCCGCTATCGCTACGTGACTGGGTCATGGCTGCGCCCCGACACCCGCCAACACCCGCTGACGCG
CCCTGACGGGCTTGTCTGCTCCCGGCATCCGCTTACAGACAAGCTGTGACCGTCTCCGGGAGCTGCATGT
GTCAGAGGTTTTCACCGTCATCACCGAAACGCGCGAGGCAGGGTGCCTTGATGTGGGCGCCGGCGGTCGA
GTGGCGACGGCGCGGCTTGTCCGCGCCCTGGTAGATTGCCTGGCCGTAGGCCAGCCATTTTTGAGCGGCC
AGCGGCCGCGATAGGCCGACGCGAAGCGGCGGGGCGTAGGGAGCGCAGCGACCGAAGGGTAGGCGCTTTT
TGCAGCTCTTCGGCTGTGCGCTGGCCAGACAGTTATGCACAGGCCAGGCGGGTTTTAAGAGTTTTAATAA
GTTTTAAAGAGTTTTAGGCGGAAAAATCGCCTTTTTTCTCTTTTATATCAGTCACTTACATGTGTGACCG
GTTCCCAATGTACGGCTTTGGGTTCCCAATGTACGGGTTCCGGTTCCCAATGTACGGCTTTGGGTTCCCA
ATGTACGTGCTATCCACAGGAAAGAGACCTTTTCGACCTTTTTCCCCTGCTAGGGCAATTTGCCCTAGCA
TCTGCTCCGTACATTAGGAACCGGCGGATGCTTCGCCCTCGATCAGGTTGCGGTAGCGCATGACTAGGAT
CGGGCCAGCCTGCCCCGCCTCCTCCTTCAAATCGTACTCCGGCAGGTCATTTGACCCGATCAGCTTGCGC
ACGGTGAAACAGAACTTCTTGAACTCTCCGGCGCTGCCACTGCGTTCGTAGATCGTCTTGAACAACCATC
TGGCTTCTGCCTTGCCTGCGGCGCGGCGTGCCAGGCGGTAGAGAAAACGGCCGATGCCGGGATCGATCAA
AAAGTAATCGGGGTGAACCGTCAGCACGTCCGGGTTCTTGCCTTCTGTGATCTCGCGGTACATCCAATCA
GCTAGCTCGATCTCGATGTACTCCGGCCGCCCGGTTTCGCTCTTTACGATCTTGTAGCGGCTAATCAAGG
CTTCACCCTCGGATACCGTCACCAGGCGGCCGTTCTTGGCCTTCTTCGTACGCTGCATGGCAACGTGCGT
GGTGTTTAACCGAATGCAGGTTTCTACCAGGTCGTCTTTCTGCTTTCCGCCATCGGCTCGCCGGCAGAAC
TTGAGTACGTCCGCAACGTGTGGACGGAACACGCGGCCGGGCTTGTCTCCCTTCCCTTCCCGGTATCGGT
TCATGGATTCGGTTAGATGGGAAACCGCCATCAGTACCAGGTCGTAATCCCACACACTGGCCATGCCGGC
CGGCCCTGCGGAAACCTCTACGTGCCCGTCTGGAAGCTCGTAGCGGATCACCTCGCCAGCTCGTCGGTCA
CGCTTCGACAGACGGAAAACGGCCACGTCCATGATGCTGCGACTATCGCGGGTGCCCACGTCATAGAGCA
TCGGAACGAAAAAATCTGGTTGCTCGTCGCCCTTGGGCGGCTTCCTAATCGACGGCGCACCGGCTGCCGG
CGGTTGCCGGGATTCTTTGCGGATTCGATCAGCGGCCGCTTGCCACGATTCACCGGGGCGTGCTTCTGCC
TCGATGCGTTGCCGCTGGGCGGCCTGCGCGGCCTTCAACTTCTCCACCAGGTCATCACCCAGCGCCGCGC
CGATTTGTACCGGGCCGGATGGTTTGCGACCGCTCACGCCGATTCCTCGGGCTTGGGGGTTCCAGTGCCA
TTGCAGGGCCGGCAGACAACCCAGCCGCTTACGCCTGGCCAACCGCCCGTTCCTCCACACATGGGGCATT
CCACGGCGTCGGTGCCTGGTTGTTCTTGATTTTCCATGCCGCCTCCTTTAGCCGCTAAAATTCATCTACT
CATTTATTCATTTGCTCATTTACTCTGGTAGCTGCGCGATGTATTCAGATAGCAGCTCGGTAATGGTCTT
GCCTTGGCGTACCGCGTACATCTTCAGCTTGGTGTGATCCTCCGCCGGCAACTGAAAGTTGACCCGCTTC
ATGGCTGGCGTGTCTGCCAGGCTGGCCAACGTTGCAGCCTTGCTGCTGCGTGCGCTCGGACGGCCGGCAC
TTAGCGTGTTTGTGCTTTTGCTCATTTTCTCTTTACCTCATTAACTCAAATGAGTTTTGATTTAATTTCA
GCGGCCAGCGCCTGGACCTCGCGGGCAGCGTCGCCCTCGGGTTCTGATTCAAGAACGGTTGTGCCGGCGG
CGGCAGTGCCTGGGTAGCTCACGCGCTGCGTGATACGGGACTCAAGAATGGGCAGCTCGTACCCGGCCAG
CGCCTCGGCAACCTCACCGCCGATGCGCGTGCCTTTGATCGCCCGCGACACGACAAAGGCCGCTTGTAGC
CTTCCATCCGTGACCTCAATGCGCTGCTTAACCAGCTCCACCAGGTCGGCGGTGGCCCATATGTCGTAAG
GGCTTGGCTGCACCGGAATCAGCACGAAGTCGGCTGCCTTGATCGCGGACACAGCCAAGTCCGCCGCCTG
GGGCGCTCCGTCGATCACTACGAAGTCGCGCCGGCCGATGGCCTTCACGTCGCGGTCAATCGTCGGGCGG
TCGATGCCGACAACGGTTAGCGGTTGATCTTCCCGCACGGCCGCCCAATCGCGGGCACTGCCCTGGGGAT
CGGAATCGACTAACAGAACATCGGCCCCGGCGAGTTGCAGGGCGCGGGCTAGATGGGTTGCGATGGTCGT
CTTGCCTGACCCGCCTTTCTGGTTAAGTACAGCGATAACCTTCATGCGTTCCCCTTGCGTATTTGTTTAT
TTACTCATCGCATCATATACGCAGCGACCGCATGACGCAAGCTGTTTTACTCAAATACACATCACCTTTT
TAGACGGCGGCGCTCGGTTTCTTCAGCGGCCAAGCTGGCCGGCCAGGCCGCCAGCTTGGCATCAGACAAA
CCGGCCAGGATTTCATGCAGCCGCACGGTTGAGACGTGCGCGGGCGGCTCGAACACGTACCCGGCCGCGA
TCATCTCCGCCTCGATCTCTTCGGTAATGAAAAACGGTTCGTCCTGGCCGTCCTGGTGCGGTTTCATGCT
TGTTCCTCTTGGCGTTCATTCTCGGCGGCCGCCAGGGCGTCGGCCTCGGTCAATGCGTCCTCACGGAAGG
CACCGCGCCGCCTGGCCTCGGTGGGCGTCACTTCCTCGCTGCGCTCAAGTGCGCGGTACAGGGTCGAGCG
ATGCACGCCAAGCAGTGCAGCCGCCTCTTTCACGGTGCGGCCTTCCTGGTCGATCAGCTCGCGGGCGTGC
GCGATCTGTGCCGGGGTGAGGGTAGGGCGGGGGCCAAACTTCACGCCTCGGGCCTTGGCGGCCTCGCGCC
CGCTCCGGGTGCGGTCGATGATTAGGGAACGCTCGAACTCGGCAATGCCGGCGAACACGGTCAACACCAT
GCGGCCGGCCGGCGTGGTGGTGTCGGCCCACGGCTCTGCCAGGCTACGCAGGCCCGCGCCGGCCTCCTGG
ATGCGCTCGGCAATGTCCAGTAGGTCGCGGGTGCTGCGGGCCAGGCGGTCTAGCCTGGTCACTGTCACAA
CGTCGCCAGGGCGTAGGTGGTCAAGCATCCTGGCCAGCTCCGGGCGGTCGCGCCTGGTGCCGGTGATCTT
CTCGGAAAACAGCTTGGTGCAGCCGGCCGCGTGCAGTTCGGCCCGTTGGTTGGTCAAGTCCTGGTCGTCG
GTGCTGACGCGGGCATAGCCCAGCAGGCCAGCGGCGGCGCTCTTGTTCATGGCGTAATGTCTCCGGTTCT
AGTCGCAAGTATTCTACTTTATGCGACTAAAACACGCGACAAGAAAACGCCAGGAAAAGGGCAGGGCGGC
AGCCTGTCGCGTAACTTAGGACTTGTGCGACATGTCGTTTTCAGAAGACGGCTGCACTGAACGTCAGAAG
CCGACTGCACTATAGCAGCGGAGGGGTTGGATCAAAGTACTTTGATCCCGAGGGGAACCCTGTGGTTGGC
ATGCACATACAAATGGACGAACGGATAAACCT
